>Addgene plasmid #221054 | H35R SUMO1 | addgene full sequence | sequence record 459096 | Addgene NGS Result
TGGCCACGGGTGCGCATGATCGTGCTCCTGTCGTTGAGGACCCGGCTAGGCTGGCGGGGTTGCCTTACTG
GTTAGCAGAATGAATCACCGATACGCGAGCGAACGTGAAGCGACTGCTGCTGCAAAACGTCTGCGACCTG
AGCAACAACATGAATGGTCTTCGGTTTCCGTGTTTCGTAAAGTCTGGAAACGCGGAAGTCAGCGCCCTGC
ACCATTATGTTCCGGATCTGCATCGCAGGATGCTGCTGGCTACCCTGTGGAACACCTACATCTGTATTAA
CGAAGCGCTGGCATTGACCCTGAGTGATTTTTCTCTGGTCCCGCCGCATCCATACCGCCAGTTGTTTACC
CTCACAACGTTCCAGTAACCGGGCATGTTCATCATCAGTAACCCGTATCGTGAGCATCCTCTCTCGTTTC
ATCGGTATCATTACCCCCATGAACAGAAATCCCCCTTACACGGAGGCATCAGTGACCAAACAGGAAAAAA
CCGCCCTTAACATGGCCCGCTTTATCAGAAGCCAGACATTAACGCTTCTGGAGAAACTCAACGAGCTGGA
CGCGGATGAACAGGCAGACATCTGTGAATCGCTTCACGACCACGCTGATGAGCTTTACCGCAGCTGCCTC
GCGCGTTTCGGTGATGACGGTGAAAACCTCTGACACATGCAGCTCCCGGAGACGGTCACAGCTTGTCTGT
AAGCGGATGCCGGGAGCAGACAAGCCCGTCAGGGCGCGTCAGCGGGTGTTGGCGGGTGTCGGGGCGCAGC
CATGACCCAGTCACGTAGCGATAGCGGAGTGTATACTGGCTTAACTATGCGGCATCAGAGCAGATTGTAC
TGAGAGTGCACCATTGCGGTGTGAAATACCGCACAGATGCGTAAGGAGAAAATACCGCATCAGGCGCTCT
TCCGCTTCCTCGCTCACTGACTCGCTGCGCTCGGTCGTTCGGCTGCGGCGAGCGGTATCAGCTCACTCAA
AGGCGGTAATACGGTTATCCACAGAATCAGGGGATAACGCAGGAAAGAACATGTGAGCAAAAGGCCAGCA
AAAGGCCAGGAACCGTAAAAAGGCCGCGTTGCTGGCGTTTTTCCATAGGCTCCGCCCCCCTGACGAGCAT
CACAAAAATCGACGCTCAAGTCAGAGGTGGCGAAACCCGACAGGACTATAAAGATACCAGGCGTTTCCCC
CTGGAAGCTCCCTCGTGCGCTCTCCTGTTCCGACCCTGCCGCTTACCGGATACCTGTCCGCCTTTCTCCC
TTCGGGAAGCGTGGCGCTTTCTCATAGCTCACGCTGTAGGTATCTCAGTTCGGTGTAGGTCGTTCGCTCC
AAGCTGGGCTGTGTGCACGAACCCCCCGTTCAGCCCGACCGCTGCGCCTTATCCGGTAACTATCGTCTTG
AGTCCAACCCGGTAAGACACGACTTATCGCCACTGGCAGCAGCCACTGGTAACAGGATTAGCAGAGCGAG
GTATGTAGGCGGTGCTACAGAGTTCTTGAAGTGGTGGCCTAACTACGGCTACACTAGAAGGACAGTATTT
GGTATCTGCGCTCTGCTGAAGCCAGTTACCTTCGGAAAAAGAGTTGGTAGCTCTTGATCCGGCAAACAAA
CCACCGCTGGTAGCGGTGGTTTTTTTGTTTGCAAGCAGCAGATTACGCGCAGAAAAAAAGGATCTCAAGA
AGATCCTTTGATCTTTTCTACGGGGTCTGACGCTCAGTGGAACGAAAACTCACGTTAAGGGATTTTGGTC
ATGAGATTATCAAAAAGGATCTTCACCTAGATCCTTTTAAATTAAAAATGAAGTTTTAAATCAATCTAAA
GTATATATGAGTAAACTTGGTCTGACAGTTACCAATGCTTAATCAGTGAGGCACCTATCTCAGCGATCTG
TCTATTTCGTTCATCCATAGTTGCCTGACTCCCCGTCGTGTAGATAACTACGATACGGGAGGGCTTACCA
TCTGGCCCCAGTGCTGCAATGATACCGCGAGACCCACGCTCACCGGCTCCAGATTTATCAGCAATAAACC
AGCCAGCCGGAAGGGCCGAGCGCAGAAGTGGTCCTGCAACTTTATCCGCCTCCATCCAGTCTATTAATTG
TTGCCGGGAAGCTAGAGTAAGTAGTTCGCCAGTTAATAGTTTGCGCAACGTTGTTGCCATTGCTGCAGGC
ATCGTGGTGTCACGCTCGTCGTTTGGTATGGCTTCATTCAGCTCCGGTTCCCAACGATCAAGGCGAGTTA
CATGATCCCCCATGTTGTGCAAAAAAGCGGTTAGCTCCTTCGGTCCTCCGATCGTTGTCAGAAGTAAGTT
GGCCGCAGTGTTATCACTCATGGTTATGGCAGCACTGCATAATTCTCTTACTGTCATGCCATCCGTAAGA
TGCTTTTCTGTGACTGGTGAGTACTCAACCAAGTCATTCTGAGAATAGTGTATGCGGCGACCGAGTTGCT
CTTGCCCGGCGTCAACACGGGATAATACCGCGCCACATAGCAGAACTTTAAAAGTGCTCATCATTGGAAA
ACGTTCTTCGGGGCGAAAACTCTCAAGGATCTTACCGCTGTTGAGATCCAGTTCGATGTAACCCACTCGT
GCACCCAACTGATCTTCAGCATCTTTTACTTTCACCAGCGTTTCTGGGTGAGCAAAAACAGGAAGGCAAA
ATGCCGCAAAAAAGGGAATAAGGGCGACACGGAAATGTTGAATACTCATACTCTTCCTTTTTCAATATTA
TTGAAGCATTTATCAGGGTTATTGTCTCATGAGCGGATACATATTTGAATGTATTTAGAAAAATAAACAA
ATAGGGGTTCCGCGCACATTTCCCCGAAAAGTGCCACCTGACGTCTAAGAAACCATTATTATCATGACAT
TAACCTATAAAAATAGGCGTATCACGAGGCCCTTTCGGGCTTTGTTATCCGCCGGTCTGTTCCTGGTATA
CTTCAATCACGTCCTCCTCTTCCATACCCAGCTCTTTAGGAGTATGGTTGTCCGCGATGCGCTGGCCTTC
GAACAGGAAGCGTAAGCTGTTCATCGGAACACCCTGGCGCTGGCAATACGATTCCTTCAGCTTTTTCAGA
TGCGTAGTCATCTTAACTTTGAAACGAATCTCGCTACTGTCCTGTCCAATCACTTTCAGTTTAATATACT
CCCCTTCTTTTTTATCACCAAGATCCTCCGTTGAGGGTTTGGCTTCCTGATCACTCATAGAACCACCCCA
TGAGCCGCCGAATTCATGCATGCCCTGAAAATACAGGTTTTCGTGATGATGGTGGTGATGGTGGTGCATG
ATATGTATATCTCCTTCTTAAAGTTAAACAAAATTATTTCTAGAGGGGAATTGTTATCCGCTCACAATTC
CCCTATAGTGAGTCGTATTAATTTCGCGGGATCGAGATCTCGATCCTCTACGCCGGACGCATCGTGGCCG
GCATCACCGGCGCCACAGGTGCGGTTGCTGGCGCCTATATCGCCGACATCACCGATGGGGAAGATCGGGC
TCGCCACTTCGGGCTCATGAGCGCTTGTTTCGGCGTGGGTATGGTGGCAGGCCCCGTGGCCGGGGGACTG
TTGGGCGCCATCTCCTTGCATGCACCATTCCTTGCGGCGGCGGTGCTCAACGGCCTCAACCTACTACTGG
GCTGCTTCCTAATGCAGGAGTCGCATAAGGGAGAGCGTCGAGATCCCGGACACCATCGAATGGCGCAAAA
CCTTTCGCGGTATGGCATGATAGCGCCCGGAAGAGAGTCAATTCAGGGTGGTGAATGTGAAACCAGTAAC
GTTATACGATGTCGCAGAGTATGCCGGTGTCTCTTATCAGACCGTTTCCCGCGTGGTGAACCAGGCCAGC
CACGTTTCTGCGAAAACGCGGGAAAAAGTGGAAGCGGCGATGGCGGAGCTGAATTACATTCCCAACCGCG
TGGCACAACAACTGGCGGGCAAACAGTCGTTGCTGATTGGCGTTGCCACCTCCAGTCTGGCCCTGCACGC
GCCGTCGCAAATTGTCGCGGCGATTAAATCTCGCGCCGATCAACTGGGTGCCAGCGTGGTGGTGTCGATG
GTAGAACGAAGCGGCGTCGAAGCCTGTAAAGCGGCGGTGCACAATCTTCTCGCGCAACGCGTCAGTGGGC
TGATCATTAACTATCCGCTGGATGACCAGGATGCCATTGCTGTGGAAGCTGCCTGCACTAATGTTCCGGC
GTTATTTCTTGATGTCTCTGACCAGACACCCATCAACAGTATTATTTTCTCCCATGAAGACGGTACGCGA
CTGGGCGTGGAGCATCTGGTCGCATTGGGTCACCAGCAAATCGCGCTGTTAGCGGGCCCATTAAGTTCTG
TCTCGGCGCGTCTGCGTCTGGCTGGCTGGCATAAATATCTCACTCGCAATCAAATTCAGCCGATAGCGGA
ACGGGAAGGCGACTGGAGTGCCATGTCCGGTTTTCAACAAACCATGCAAATGCTGAATGAGGGCATCGTT
CCCACTGCGATGCTGGTTGCCAACGATCAGATGGCGCTGGGCGCAATGCGCGCCATTACCGAGTCCGGGC
TGCGCGTTGGTGCGGATATCTCGGTAGTGGGATACGACGATACCGAAGACAGCTCATGTTATATCCCGCC
GTTAACCACCATCAAACAGGATTTTCGCCTGCTGGGGCAAACCAGCGTGGACCGCTTGCTGCAACTCTCT
CAGGGCCAGGCGGTGAAGGGCAATCAGCTGTTGCCCGTCTCACTGGTGAAAAGAAAAACCACCCTGGCGC
CCAATACGCAAACCGCCTCTCCCCGCGCGTTGGCCGATTCATTAATGCAGCTGGCACGACAGGTTTCCCG
ACTGGAAAGCGGGCAGTGAGCGCAACGCAATTAATGTAAGTTAGCTCACTCATTAGGCACCGGGATCTCG
ACCGATGCCCTTGAGAGCCTTCAACCCAGTCAGCTCCTTCCGGTGGGCGCGGGGCATGACTATCGTCGCC
GCACTTATGACTGTCTTCTTTATCATGCAACTCGTAGGACAGGTGCCGGCAGCGCTCTGGGTCATTTTCG
GCGAGGACCGCTTTCGCTGGAGCGCGACGATGATCGGCCTGTCGCTTGCGGTATTCGGAATCTTGCACGC
CCTCGCTCAAGCCTTCGTCACTGGTCCCGCCACCAAACGTTTCGGCGAGAAGCAGGCCATTATCGCCGGC
ATGGCGGCCGACGCGCTGGGCTACGTCTTGCTGGCGTTCGCGACGCGAGGCTGGATGGCCTTCCCCATTA
TGATTCTTCTCGCTTCCGGCGGCATCGGGATGCCCGCGTTGCAGGCCATGCTGTCCAGGCAGGTAGATGA
CGACCATCAGGGACAGCTTCAAGGATCGCTCGCGGCTCTTACCAGCCTAACTTCGATCATTGGACCGCTG
ATCGTCACGGCGATTTATGCCGCCTCGGCGAGCACATGGAACGGGTTGGCATGGATTGTAGGCGCCGCCC
TATACCTTGTCTGCCTCCCCGCGTTGCGTCGCGGTGCATGGAGCCGGGCCACCTCGACCTGAATGGAAGC
CGGCGGCACCTCGCTAACGGATTCACCACTCCAAGAATTGGAGCCAATCAATTCTTGCGGAGAACTGTGA
ATGCGCAAACCAACCCTTGGCAGAACATATCCATCGCGTCCGCCATCTCCAGCAGCCGCACGCGGCGCAT
CTCGGGCAGCGTTGGGTCC
Features (pLannotate 1.2.2; 17 found; start..end, strand, type, name):
     75..455     -  CDS            YPB1_ECOLX: Protein predicted: Swiss-Prot protein existence level 4. From Escherichia coli.
    472..663     +  CDS            rop: Rop protein, which maintains plasmids at low copy number; rop
    765..904     +  misc_feature   bom: basis of mobility region from pBR322
   1090..1678    -  rep_origin     ori: high-copy-number ColE1/pMB1/pBR322/pUC origin of replication
   1849..2709    -  CDS            AmpR: β-lactamase; bla; confers resistance to ampicillin, carbenicillin, and related antibiotics
   2710..2814    -  promoter       AmpR promoter: bla
   2901..2917    -  CDS            SET1 (fragment): solubility-enhancement tag derived from T7 phage gene 10B
   2918..3208    -  CDS            SUMO1: SUMO1_HUMAN - Also known as SMT3C, SMT3H3, UBL1. Experimental evidence at protein level: Swiss-Prot protein existence level 1. Ubiquitin-like protein that can be covalently attached to proteins as a monomer or a lysine-linked polymer. Covalent attachment via an isopeptide bond to its substrates requires prior activation by the E1 complex SAE1-SAE2 and linkage to the E2 enzyme UBE2I, and can be promoted by E3 ligases such as PIAS1-4, RANBP2 or CBX4. This post- translational modification on lysine residues of proteins plays a crucial role in a number of cellular processes such as nuclear transpo
   3242..3262    -  CDS            TEV site: tobacco etch virus (TEV) protease recognition and cleavage site
   3300..3322    -  RBS            RBS: efficient ribosome binding site from bacteriophage T7 gene 10 (Olins and Rangwala, 1989)
   3337..3361    -  protein_bind   lac operator: The lac repressor binds to the lac operator to inhibit transcription in E. coli. This inhibition can be relieved by adding lactose or isopropyl-β-D-thiogalactopyranoside (IPTG). lac repressor encoded by lacI
   3362..3380    -  promoter       T7 promoter: promoter for bacteriophage T7 RNA polymerase
   3402..3681    +  CDS            TcR (fragment): tetracycline efflux protein; tet; confers resistance to tetracycline
   3689..3766    +  promoter       lacI promoter: lacI
   3767..4849    +  CDS            lacI: lac repressor; lacI; The lac repressor binds to the lac operator to inhibit transcription in E. coli. This inhibition can be relieved by adding lactose or isopropyl-β-D-thiogalactopyranoside (IPTG).
   4862..4883    +  protein_bind   CAP binding site: CAP binding activates transcription in the presence of cAMP. E. coli catabolite activator protein
   4898..5522    +  CDS            TcR (fragment): tetracycline efflux protein; tet; confers resistance to tetracycline
