[The description below was written by a language model from this plasmid's Addgene catalogue record and pLannotate feature annotations shown in this document.]
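Description:
H35R SUMO1 is a pET-family bacterial expression plasmid (about 5.7 kb in the sequenced record) for producing a point mutant of human SUMO1 in E. coli. It is propagated through a ColE1/pBR322-type origin accompanied by the rop gene and the bom mobility region, consistent with the low copy number listed in the record, and is selected with ampicillin through the β-lactamase gene and its own promoter. Two tetracycline-resistance fragments flanking the lacI region are non-functional remnants of the pBR322 lineage of the backbone.

The expression cassette follows the standard inducible T7lac layout. A T7 promoter is directly followed by a lac operator and the strong T7 gene 10 ribosome binding site, while a plasmid-borne lacI gene supplies repressor. Transcription therefore depends on a host that provides T7 RNA polymerase and is relieved by IPTG. The open reading frame encodes SUMO1 carrying the H35R substitution, with an N-terminal His tag according to the catalogue entry. The feature table does not annotate the His tag itself, but it does show a TEV protease site just upstream of SUMO1, which would allow N-terminal tag residues to be removed after affinity purification. A very short match to a T7 gene 10B-derived solubility tag immediately after the SUMO1 coding region is probably an incidental annotation, and no T7 terminator was annotated.

The stated purpose is recombinant expression of the mutant protein. The associated study concerns how surface charge modulates phase separation of multidomain proteins, so replacing histidine with arginine presumably serves as a surface-charge variant of SUMO1 for such biophysical work.
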