Addgene plasmid #221054: H35R SUMO1
Purpose: Expression of H35R SUMO1 protein under T7 promoter
Depositing lab: Michael Rosen. Depositing organization: University of Texas Southwestern Medical Center. Publication: Surface Charge Can Modulate Phase Separation of Multidomain Proteins. Kim J, Qin S, Zhou HX, Rosen MK. J Am Chem Soc. 2024 Feb 7;146(5):3383-3395. doi: 10.1021/jacs.3c12789. Epub 2024 Jan 23. PubMed 38262618.
Backbone
  Vector backbone: pET
  Backbone size w/o insert (bp): 5500
  Vector type: Bacterial Expression
Growth in bacteria
  Bacterial resistance: Ampicillin, 100 μg/mL
  Growth temperature: 37°C
  Growth strain: DH5alpha
  Copy number: Low Copy
Gene/Insert
  Gene/Insert name: H35R site mutation on SUMO 1
  Species: H. sapiens (human)
  Insert size (bp): 327
  Mutation: H35R
  Entrez Gene: SUMO1 (a.k.a. DAP1, GMP1, OFC10, PIC1, SENP2, SMT3, SMT3C, SMT3H3, UBL1)
  Promoter: T7
  Tag / fusion protein: His (N terminal on insert)
  Cloning method: Gibson Cloning
  Sequencing primers: 5′ TAATACGACTCACTATAGGG
Resource information
  A portion of this plasmid was derived from a plasmid made by: Jonggul
Terms and licenses: Academic/Nonprofit Terms; Industry Terms: Not Available to Industry
How to cite: H35R SUMO1 was a gift from Michael Rosen (Addgene plasmid # 221054 ; http://n2t.net/addgene:221054 ; RRID:Addgene_221054)
