>Addgene plasmid #221054 | H35R SUMO1 | depositor partial sequence | sequence record 433074 | Insert
ATGCATGAATTCGGCGGCTCATGGGGTGGTTCTATGAGTGATCAGGAAGCCAAACCCTCAACGGAGGATC
TTGGTGATAAAAAAGAAGGGGAGTATATTAAACTGAAAGTGATTGGACAGGACAGTAGCGAGATTCGTTT
CAAAGTTAAGATGACTACGCATCTGAAAAAGCTGAAGGAATCGTATTGCCAGCGCCAGGGTGTTCCGATG
AACAGCTTACGCTTCCTGTTCGAAGGCCAGCGCATCGCGGACAACCATACTCCTAAAGAGCTGGGTATGG
AAGAGGAGGACGTGATTGAAGTATACCAGGAACAGACCGGCGGATAA
